Addgene plasmid #78990: PP93
Purpose: Supplemental Figure 4. No Promoter.
Depositing lab: Timothy Lu. Depositing organization: Massachusetts Institute of Technology. Publication: Synthetic biology and microbioreactor platforms for programmable production of biologics at the point-of-care. Perez-Pinera P, Han N, Cleto S, Cao J, Purcell O, Shah KA, Lee K, Ram R, Lu TK. Nat Commun. 2016 Jul 29;7:12211. doi: 10.1038/ncomms12211. PubMed 27470089.
Backbone
  Vector backbone: pPICZ A
  Vector type: Yeast Expression
  Selectable markers: Zeocin
Growth in bacteria
  Bacterial resistance: Bleocin (Zeocin), 50 μg/mL
  Growth temperature: 37°C
  Growth strain: DH5alpha
  Copy number: Unknown
Gene/Insert
  Gene/Insert name: GFP
Terms and licenses: Academic/Nonprofit Terms; Industry Terms: Not Available to Industry
How to cite: PP93 was a gift from Timothy Lu (Addgene plasmid # 78990 ; http://n2t.net/addgene:78990 ; RRID:Addgene_78990)
