[The description below was written by a language model from this plasmid's Addgene catalogue record and pLannotate feature annotations shown in this document.]
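Description:
PP93 is a small (about 3.2 kb) yeast expression plasmid built on the pPICZ A backbone, a vector family designed for Pichia pastoris. It serves as the "no promoter" construct in a supplemental figure of a study on programmable production of biologics in engineered yeast. The insert is GFP, annotated as an EGFP coding sequence, followed by a short fragment matching a polyhistidine-type tag region (most likely the 6xHis sequence normally present downstream of the pPICZ cloning site, though the record does not say whether it is fused in frame) and then the P. pastoris AOX1 transcription terminator. No promoter is annotated upstream of EGFP: the AOX1 promoter that usually drives expression in pPICZ vectors is absent from the feature table, consistent with the stated purpose. The short hit to a mycobacterial groL1 fragment on the opposite strand just upstream of EGFP is probably a spurious annotation match rather than a functional element.

Propagation and selection rely on a single resistance cassette that works in both hosts. The Sh ble gene (BleoR) confers resistance to Zeocin and is preceded by the S. cerevisiae TEF1 promoter for expression in yeast and the synthetic EM7 promoter for expression in E. coli, with the CYC1 terminator downstream. A high-copy ColE1/pUC-type origin supports replication in bacteria. No yeast replication origin is annotated, in line with pPICZ vectors being used as integrating plasmids. The construct most plausibly functions as a negative control that sets the baseline GFP fluorescence against which promoter-bearing reporter plasmids from the same series are compared.
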