Features (pLannotate 1.2.2; 9 found; start..end, strand, type, name):
     57..431     +  CDS            BleoR: antibiotic-binding protein; Sh ble from Streptoalloteichus hindustanus; confers resistance to bleomycin, phleomycin, and Zeocin™
    497..744     +  terminator     CYC1 terminator: S. cerevisiae CYC1; transcription terminator for CYC1
    819..1407    -  rep_origin     ori: high-copy-number ColE1/pMB1/pBR322/pUC origin of replication
   1502..1588    -  CDS            groL1 (fragment): CH601_MYCA1 - Also known as groEL1 From Mycobacterium avium (strain 104).
   1700..2416    +  CDS            EGFP: EGFP is a basic (constitutively fluorescent) green fluorescent protein published in 1996, derived from Aequorea victoria. It is reported to be a rapidly-maturing weak dimer with moderate acid sensitivity.
   2486..2503    +  CDS            capTEV™ (fragment): composite tag for in vivo biotinylation, TEV protease cleavage, and 6xHis tagging
   2527..2773    +  terminator     AOX1 terminator: Pichia pastoris AOX1; transcription terminator for AOX1
   2788..3199    +  promoter       TEF1 promoter: S. cerevisiae TEF1; promoter for EF-1α
   3207..38      +  promoter       EM7 promoter (across the origin): synthetic bacterial promoter&nbsp
>Addgene plasmid #78990 | PP93 | depositor full sequence | sequence record 147735 | PP93 sequence 3216 bps
AATCATCGGCATAGTATATCGGCATAGTATAATACGACAAGGTGAGGAACTAAACCATGGCCAAGTTGAC
CAGTGCCGTTCCGGTGCTCACCGCGCGCGACGTCGCCGGAGCGGTCGAGTTCTGGACCGACCGGCTCGGG
TTCTCCCGGGACTTCGTGGAGGACGACTTCGCCGGTGTGGTCCGGGACGACGTGACCCTGTTCATCAGCG
CGGTCCAGGACCAGGTGGTGCCGGACAACACCCTGGCCTGGGTGTGGGTGCGCGGCCTGGACGAGCTGTA
CGCCGAGTGGTCGGAGGTCGTGTCCACGAACTTCCGGGACGCCTCCGGGCCGGCCATGACCGAGATCGGC
GAGCAGCCGTGGGGGCGGGAGTTCGCCCTGCGCGACCCGGCCGGCAACTGCGTGCACTTCGTGGCCGAGG
AGCAGGACTGACACGTCCGACGGCGGCCCACGGGTCCCAGGCCTCGGAGATCCGTCCCCCTTTTCCTTTG
TCGATATCATGTAATTAGTTATGTCACGCTTACATTCACGCCCTCCCCCCACATCCGCTCTAACCGAAAA
GGAAGGAGTTAGACAACCTGAAGTCTAGGTCCCTATTTATTTTTTTATAGTTATGTTAGTATTAAGAACG
TTATTTATATTTCAAATTTTTCTTTTTTTTCTGTACAGACGCGTGTACGCATGTAACATTATACTGAAAA
CCTTGCTTGAGAAGGTTTTGGGACGCTCGAAGGCTTTAATTTGCAAGCTGGAGACCAACATGTGAGCAAA
AGGCCAGCAAAAGGCCAGGAACCGTAAAAAGGCCGCGTTGCTGGCGTTTTTCCATAGGCTCCGCCCCCCT
GACGAGCATCACAAAAATCGACGCTCAAGTCAGAGGTGGCGAAACCCGACAGGACTATAAAGATACCAGG
CGTTTCCCCCTGGAAGCTCCCTCGTGCGCTCTCCTGTTCCGACCCTGCCGCTTACCGGATACCTGTCCGC
CTTTCTCCCTTCGGGAAGCGTGGCGCTTTCTCATAGCTCACGCTGTAGGTATCTCAGTTCGGTGTAGGTC
GTTCGCTCCAAGCTGGGCTGTGTGCACGAACCCCCCGTTCAGCCCGACCGCTGCGCCTTATCCGGTAACT
ATCGTCTTGAGTCCAACCCGGTAAGACACGACTTATCGCCACTGGCAGCAGCCACTGGTAACAGGATTAG
CAGAGCGAGGTATGTAGGCGGTGCTACAGAGTTCTTGAAGTGGTGGCCTAACTACGGCTACACTAGAAGA
ACAGTATTTGGTATCTGCGCTCTGCTGAAGCCAGTTACCTTCGGAAAAAGAGTTGGTAGCTCTTGATCCG
GCAAACAAACCACCGCTGGTAGCGGTGGTTTTTTTGTTTGCAAGCAGCAGATTACGCGCAGAAAAAAAGG
ATCTCAAGAAGATCCTTTGATCTTTTCTACGGGGTCTGACGCTCAGTGGAACGAAAACTCACGTTAAGGG
ATTTTGGTCATGAGATCAGATCTGAGCTCGTTTGGCCGTGGCCGTGCTCGTCCTCGTCGGCCGGCTTGTC
GACGACGGCGGTCTCCGTCGTCAGGATCATCCGGGCCACAAGCTTGCTGACAGAAGCCTCAAGAAAAAAA
AAATTCTTCTTCGACTATGCTGGAGGCAGAGATGATCGAGCCGGTAGTTAACTATATATAGCTAAATTGG
TTCCATCACCTCGAAATTCATGGTGAGCAAGGGCGAGGAGCTGTTCACCGGGGTGGTGCCCATCCTGGTC
GAGCTGGACGGCGACGTAAACGGCCACAAGTTCAGCGTGTCCGGCGAGGGCGAGGGCGATGCCACCTACG
GCAAGCTGACCCTGAAGTTCATCTGCACCACCGGCAAGCTGCCCGTGCCCTGGCCCACCCTCGTGACCAC
CCTGACCTACGGCGTGCAGTGCTTCAGCCGCTACCCCGACCACATGAAGCAGCACGACTTCTTCAAGTCC
GCCATGCCCGAAGGCTACGTCCAGGAGCGCACCATCTTCTTCAAGGACGACGGCAACTACAAGACCCGCG
CCGAGGTGAAGTTCGAGGGCGACACCCTGGTGAACCGCATCGAGCTGAAGGGCATCGACTTCAAGGAGGA
CGGCAACATCCTGGGGCACAAGCTGGAGTACAACTACAACAGCCACAACGTCTATATCATGGCCGACAAG
CAGAAGAACGGCATCAAGGTGAACTTCAAGATCCGCCACAACATCGAGGACGGCAGCGTGCAGCTCGCCG
ACCACTACCAGCAGAACACCCCCATCGGCGACGGCCCCGTGCTGCTGCCCGACAACCACTACCTGAGCAC
CCAGAGCGCCCTGAGCAAAGACCCCAACGAGAAGCGCGATCACATGGTCCTGCTGGAGTTCGTGACCGCC
GCCGGGATCACTCTCGGCATGGACGAGCTGTACAAGGCCGCGGCGGCCGCCAGCTTTCTAGAACAAAAAC
TCATCTCAGAAGAGGATCTGAATAGCGCCGTCGACCATCATCATCATCATCATTGACCGGTCTTGCTAGA
TTCTAATCAAGAGGATGTCAGAATGCCATTTGCCTGAGAGATGCAGGCTTCATTTTTGATACTTTTTTAT
TTGTAACCTATATAGTATAGGATTTTTTTTGTCATTTTGTTTCTTCTCGTACGAGCTTGCTCCTGATCAG
CCTATCTCGCAGCTGATGAATATCTTGTGGTAGGGGTTTGGGAAAATCATTCGAGTTTGATGTTTTTCTT
GGTATTTCCCACTCCTCTTCAGAGTACAGAAGATTAAGTGAGACCTTCGTTTGTGCGGATCCCCCACACA
CCATAGCTTCAAAATGTTTCTACTCCTTTTTTACTCTTCCAGATTTTCTCGGACTCCGCGCATCGCCGTA
CCACTTCAAAACACCCAAGCACAGCATACTAAATTTTCCCTCTTTCTTCCTCTAGGGTGTCGTTAATTAC
CCGTACTAAAGGTTTGGAAAAGAAAAAAGAGACCGCCTCGTTTCTTTTTCTTCGTCGAAAAAGGCAATAA
AAATTTTTATCACGTTTCTTTTTCTTGAAATTTTTTTTTTTAGTTTTTTTCTCTTTCAGTGACCTCCATT
GATATTTAAGTTAATAAACGGTCTTCAATTTCTCAAGTTTCAGTTTCATTTTTCTTGTTCTATTACAACT
TTTTTTACTTCTTGTTCATTAGAAAGAAAGCATAGCAATCTAATCTAAGGGGCGGTGTTGACAATT
