>Addgene plasmid #78990 | PP93 | addgene partial sequence | sequence record 154123 | EGFP-N 5'-CGTCGCCGTCCAGCTCGACCAG-3'
TGCTCACCATGAATTTCGAGGTGATGGAACCAATTTAGCTATATATAGTTAACTACCGGCTCGATCATCT
CTGCCTCCAGCATAGTCGAAGAAGAATTTTTTTTTTCTTGAGGCTTCTGTCAGCAAGCTTGTGGCCCGGA
TGATCCTGACGACGGAGACCGCCGTCGTCGACAAGCCGGCCGACGAGGACGAGCACGGCCACGGCCAAAC
GAGCTCAGATCTGATCTCATGACCAAAATCCCTTAACGTGAGTTTTCGTTCCACTGAGCGTCAGACCCCG
TAGAAAAGATCAAAGGATCTTCTTGAGATCCTTTTTTTCTGCGCGTAATCTGCTGCTTGCAAACAAAAAA
ACCACCGCTACCAGCGGTGGTTTGTTTGCCGGATCAAGAGCTACCAACTCTTTTTCCGAAGGTAACTGGC
TTCAGCAGAGCGCAGATACCAAATACTGTTCTTCTAGTGTAGCCGTAGTTAGGCCACCACTTCAAGAACT
CTGTAGCACCGCCTACATACCTCGCTCTGCTAATCCTGTTACCAGTGGCTGCTGCCAGTGGCGATAAGTC
GTGTCTTACCGGGTTGGACTCAAGACGATAGTTACCGGATAAGGCGCAGCGGTCGGGCTGAACGGGGGGT
TCGTGCACACAGCCCAGCTTGGAGCGAACGACCTACACCGAACTGAGATACCTACAGCGTGAGCTATGAG
AAAGCGCCACGCTTCCCGAAGGGAGAAAGGCGGACAGGTATCCGGTAAGCGGCAGGGTCGGAACAGGAGA
GCGCACGAGGGAGCTTCCAGG
